>Addgene plasmid #66907 | pcDNA3 mouse IL-12B (1241) | addgene full sequence | sequence record 190252 | Addgene NGS Result
ACGTCGACGGATCGGGAGATCTCCCGATCCCCTATGGTGCACTCTCAGTACAATCTGCTCTGATGCCGCA
TAGTTAAGCCAGTATCTGCTCCCTGCTTGTGTGTTGGAGGTCGCTGAGTAGTGCGCGAGCAAAATTTAAG
CTACAACAAGGCAAGGCTTGACCGACAATTGCATGAAGAATCTGCTTAGGGTTAGGCGTTTTGCGCTGCT
TCGCGATGTACGGGCCAGATATACGCGTTGACATTGATTATTGACTAGTTATTAATAGTAATCAATTACG
GGGTCATTAGTTCATAGCCCATATATGGAGTTCCGCGTTACATAACTTACGGTAAATGGCCCGCCTGGCT
GACCGCCCAACGACCCCCGCCCATTGACGTCAATAATGACGTATGTTCCCATAGTAACGCCAATAGGGAC
TTTCCATTGACGTCAATGGGTGGAGTATTTACGGTAAACTGCCCACTTGGCAGTACATCAAGTGTATCAT
ATGCCAAGTACGCCCCCTATTGACGTCAATGACGGTAAATGGCCCGCCTGGCATTATGCCCAGTACATGA
CCTTATGGGACTTTCCTACTTGGCAGTACATCTACGTATTAGTCATCGCTATTACCATGGTGATGCGGTT
TTGGCAGTACATCAATGGGCGTGGATAGCGGTTTGACTCACGGGGATTTCCAAGTCTCCACCCCATTGAC
GTCAATGGGAGTTTGTTTTGGCACCAAAATCAACGGGACTTTCCAAAATGTCGTAACAACTCCGCCCCAT
TGACGCAAATGGGCGGTAGGCGTGTACGGTGGGAGGTCTATATAAGCAGAGCTCTCTGGCTAACTAGAGA
ACCCACTGCTTACTGGCTTATCGAAATTAATACGACTCACTATAGGGAGACCCAAGCTTGGTACCGAGCT
CGGATCCACTAGTAACGGCCGCCAGTGTGCTGGAATTCATGTGTCCTCAGAAGCTAACCATCTCCTGGTT
TGCCATCGTTTTGCTGGTGTCTCCACTCATGGCCATGTGGGAGCTGGAGAAAGACGTTTATGTTGTAGAG
GTGGACTGGACTCCCGATGCCCCTGGAGAAACAGTGAACCTCACCTGTGACACGCCTGAAGAAGATGACA
TCACCTGGACCTCAGACCAGAGACATGGAGTCATAGGCTCTGGAAAGACCCTGACCATCACTGTCAAAGA
GTTTCTAGATGCTGGCCAGTACACCTGCCACAAAGGAGGCGAGACTCTGAGCCACTCACATCTGCTGCTC
CACAAGAAGGAAAATGGAATTTGGTCCACTGAAATTTTAAAAAATTTCAAAAACAAGACTTTCCTGAAGT
GTGAAGCACCAAATTACTCCGGACGGTTCACGTGCTCATGGCTGGTGCAAAGAAACATGGACTTGAAGTT
CAACATCAAGAGCAGTAGCAGTTCCCCTGACTCTCGGGCAGTGACATGTGGAATGGCGTCTCTGTCTGCA
GAGAAGGTCACACTGGACCAAAGGGACTATGAGAAGTATTCAGTGTCCTGCCAGGAGGATGTCACCTGCC
CAACTGCCGAGGAGACCCTGCCCATTGAACTGGCGTTGGAAGCACGGCAGCAGAATAAATATGAGAACTA
CAGCACCAGCTTCTTCATCAGGGACATCATCAAACCAGACCCGCCCAAGAACTTGCAGATGAAGCCTTTG
AAGAACTCACAGGTGGAGGTCAGCTGGGAGTACCCTGACTCCTGGAGCACTCCCCATTCCTACTTCTCCC
TCAAGTTCTTTGTTCGAATCCAGCGCAAGAAAGAAAAGATGAAGGAGACAGAGGAGGGGTGTAACCAGAA
AGGTGCGTTCCTCGTAGAGAAGACATCTACCGAAGTCCAATGCAAAGGCGGGAATGTCTGCGTGCAAGCT
CAGGATCGCTATTACAATTCCTCGTGCAGCAAGTGGGCATGTGTTCCCTGCAGGGTCCGATCCTAGGCGG
CCGCTCGAGCATGCATCTAGAGGGCCCTATTCTATAGTGTCACCTAAATGCTAGAGCTCGCTGATCAGCC
TCGACTGTGCCTTCTAGTTGCCAGCCATCTGTTGTTTGCCCCTCCCCCGTGCCTTCCTTGACCCTGGAAG
GTGCCACTCCCACTGTCCTTTCCTAATAAAATGAGGAAATTGCATCGCATTGTCTGAGTAGGTGTCATTC
TATTCTGGGGGGTGGGGTGGGGCAGGACAGCAAGGGGGAGGATTGGGAAGACAATAGCAGGCATGCTGGG
GATGCGGTGGGCTCTATGGCTTCTGAGGCGGAAAGAACCAGCTGGGGCTCTAGGGGGTATCCCC
[124 nt withheld, positions 2305-2428]
C
[91 nt withheld, positions 2430-2520]
A
[49 nt withheld, positions 2522-2570]
CCTTTGACGTTGGAGTCCACGTTCTTT
[37 nt withheld, positions 2598-2634]
ACCCTATCTCGGTCTATTCTTTTGATTTATAAGGGATTTTGCCGATTTCGGCCTATTGGTTAAAAAATGA
GCTGATTTAACAAAAATTTAACGCGAATTAATTCTGTGGAATGTGTGTCAGTTAGGGTGTGGAAAGTCCC
CAGGCTCCCCAGCAGGCAGAAGTATGCAAAGCATGCATCTCAATTAGTCAGCAACCAGGTGTGGAAAGTC
CCCAGGCTCCCCAGCAGGCAGAAGTATGCAAAGCATGCATCTCAATTAGTCAGCAACCATAGTCCCGCCC
CTAACTCCGCCCATCCCGCCCCTAACTCCGCCCAGTTCCGCCCATTCTCCGCCCCATGGCTGACTAATTT
TTTTTATTTATGCAGAGGCCGAGGCCGCCTCTGCCTCTGAGCTATTCCAGAAGTAGTGAGGAGGCTTTTT
TGGAGGCCTAGGCTTTTGCAAAAAGCTCCCGGGAGCTTGTATATCCATTTTCGGATCTGATCAAGAGACA
GGATGAGGATCGTTTCGCATGATTGAACAAGATGGATTGCACGCAGGTTCTCCGGCCGCTTGGGTGGAGA
GGCTATTCGGCTATGACTGGGCACAACAGACAATCGGCTGCTCTGATGCCGCCGTGTTCCGGCTGTCAGC
GCAGGGGCGCCCGGTTCTTTTTGTCAAGACCGACCTGTCCGGTGCCCTGAATGAACTGCAGGACGAGGCA
GCGCGGCTATCGTGGCTGGCCACGACGGGCGTTCCTTGCGCAGCTGTGCTCGACGTTGTCACTGAAGCGG
GAAGGGACTGGCTGCTATTGGGCGAAGTGCCGGGGCAGGATCTCCTGTCATCTCACCTTGCTCCTGCCGA
GAAAGTATCCATCATGGCTGATGCAATGCGGCGGCTGCATACGCTTGATCCGGCTACCTGCCCATTCGAC
CACCAAGCGAAACATCGCATCGAGCGAGCACGTACTCGGATGGAAGCCGGTCTTGTCGATCAGGATGATC
TGGACGAAGAGCATCAGGGGCTCGCGCCAGCCGAACTGTTCGCCAGGCTCAAGGCGCGCATGCCCGACGG
CGAGGATCTCGTCGTGACCCATGGCGATGCCTGCTTGCCGAATATCATGGTGGAAAATGGCCGCTTTTCT
GGATTCATCGACTGTGGCCGGCTGGGTGTGGCGGACCGCTATCAGGACATAGCGTTGGCTACCCGTGATA
TTGCTGAAGAGCTTGGCGGCGAATGGGCTGACCGCTTCCTCGTGCTTTACGGTATCGCCGCTCCCGATTC
GCAGCGCATCGCCTTCTATCGCCTTCTTGACGAGTTCTTCTGAGCGGGACTCTGGGGTTCGAAATGACCG
ACCAAGCGACGCCCAACCTGCCATCACGAGATTTCGATTCCACCGCCGCCTTCTATGAAAGGTTGGGCTT
CGGAATCGTTTTCCGGGACGCCGGCTGGATGATCCTCCAGCGCGGGGATCTCATGCTGGAGTTCTTCGCC
CACCCCAACTTGTTTATTGCAGCTTATAATGGTTACAAATAAAGCAATAGCATCACAAATTTCACAAATA
AAGCATTTTTTTCACTGCATTCTAGTTGTGGTTTGTCCAAACTCATCAATGTATCTTATCATGTCTGTAT
ACCGTCGACCTCTAGCTAGAGCTTGGCGTAATCATGGTCATAGCTGTTTCCTGTGTGAAATTGTTATCCG
CTCACAATTCCACACAACATACGAGCCGGAAGCATAAAGTGTAAAGCCTGGGGTGCCTAATGAGTGAGCT
AACTCACATTAATTGCGTTGCGCTCACTGCCCGCTTTCCAGTCGGGAAACCTGTCGTGCCAGCTGCATTA
ATGAATCGGCCAACGCGCGGGGAGAGGCGGTTTGCGTATTGGGCGCTCTTCCGCTTCCTCGCTCACTGAC
TCGCTGCGCTCGGTCGTTCGGCTGCGGCGAGCGGTATCAGCTCACTCAAAGGCGGTAATACGGTTATCCA
CAGAATCAGGGGATAACGCAGGAAAGAACATGTGAGCAAAAGGCCAGCAAAAGGCCAGGAACCGTAAAAA
GGCCGCGTTGCTGGCGTTTTTCCATAGGCTCCGCCCCCCTGACGAGCATCACAAAAATCGACGCTCAAGT
CAGAGGTGGCGAAACCCGACAGGACTATAAAGATACCAGGCGTTTCCCCCTGGAAGCTCCCTCGTGCGCT
CTCCTGTTCCGACCCTGCCGCTTACCGGATACCTGTCCGCCTTTCTCCCTTCGGGAAGCGTGGCGCTTTC
TCATAGCTCACGCTGTAGGTATCTCAGTTCGGTGTAGGTCGTTCGCTCCAAGCTGGGCTGTGTGCACGAA
CCCCCCGTTCAGCCCGACCGCTGCGCCTTATCCGGTAACTATCGTCTTGAGTCCAACCCGGTAAGACACG
ACTTATCGCCACTGGCAGCAGCCACTGGTAACAGGATTAGCAGAGCGAGGTATGTAGGCGGTGCTACAGA
GTTCTTGAAGTGGTGGCCTAACTACGGCTACACTAGAAGAACAGTATTTGGTATCTGCGCTCTGCTGAAG
CCAGTTACCTTCGGAAAAAGAGTTGGTAGCTCTTGATCCGGCAAACAAACCACCGCTGGTAGCGGTGGTT
TTTTTGTTTGCAAGCAGCAGATTACGCGCAGAAAAAAAGGATCTCAAGAAGATCCTTTGATCTTTTCTAC
GGGGTCTGACGCTCAGTGGAACGAAAACTCACGTTAAGGGATTTTGGTCATGAGATTATCAAAAAGGATC
TTCACCTAGATCCTTTTAAATTAAAAATGAAGTTTTAAATCAATCTAAAGTATATATGAGTAAACTTGGT
CTGACAGTTACCAATGCTTAATCAGTGAGGCACCTATCTCAGCGATCTGTCTATTTCGTTCATCCATAGT
TGCCTGACTCCCCGTCGTGTAGATAACTACGATACGGGAGGGCTTACCATCTGGCCCCAGTGCTGCAATG
ATACCGCGAGACCCACGCTCACCGGCTCCAGATTTATCAGCAATAAACCAGCCAGCCGGAAGGGCCGAGC
GCAGAAGTGGTCCTGCAACTTTATCCGCCTCCATCCAGTCTATTAATTGTTGCCGGGAAGCTAGAGTAAG
TAGTTCGCCAGTTAATAGTTTGCGCAACGTTGTTGCCATTGCTACAGGCATCGTGGTGTCACGCTCGTCG
TTTGGTATGGCTTCATTCAGCTCCGGTTCCCAACGATCAAGGCGAGTTACATGATCCCCCATGTTGTGCA
AAAAAGCGGTTAGCTCCTTCGGTCCTCCGATCGTTGTCAGAAGTAAGTTGGCCGCAGTGTTATCACTCAT
GGTTATGGCAGCACTGCATAATTCTCTTACTGTCATGCCATCCGTAAGATGCTTTTCTGTGACTGGTGAG
TACTCAACCAAGTCATTCTGAGAATAGTGTATGCGGCGACCGAGTTGCTCTTGCCCGGCGTCAATACGGG
ATAATACCGCGCCACATAGCAGAACTTTAAAAGTGCTCATCATTGGAAAACGTTCTTCGGGGCGAAAACT
CTCAAGGATCTTACCGCTGTTGAGATCCAGTTCGATGTAACCCACTCGTGCACCCAACTGATCTTCAGCA
TCTTTTACTTTCACCAGCGTTTCTGGGTGAGCAAAAACAGGAAGGCAAAATGCCGCAAAAAAGGGAATAA
GGGCGACACGGAAATGTTGAATACTCATACTCTTCCTTTTTCAATATTATTGAAGCATTTATCAGGGTTA
TTGTCTCATGAGCGGATACATATTTGAATGTATTTAGAAAAATAAACAAATAGGGGTTCCGCGCACATTT
CCCCGAAAAGTGCCACCTG
Features (pLannotate 1.2.2; 21 found; start..end, strand, type, name):
     33..85      -  misc_feature   bom (fragment): basis of mobility region from pBR322
    240..619     +  enhancer       CMV enhancer: human cytomegalovirus immediate early enhancer
    620..823     +  promoter       CMV promoter: human cytomegalovirus (CMV) immediate early promoter
    819..852     +  LTR            5' LTR (truncated) (fragment): truncated 5' long terminal repeat (LTR) from HIV-1
    868..886     +  promoter       T7 promoter: promoter for bacteriophage T7 RNA polymerase
    949..1953    +  CDS            Il12b: IL12B_MOUSE - Experimental evidence at protein level: Swiss-Prot protein existence level 1. Associates with IL23A to form the IL-23 interleukin, a heterodimeric cytokine which functions in innate and adaptive immunity. IL-23 may constitute with IL-17 an acute response to infection in peripheral tissues. IL-23 binds to a heterodimeric receptor complex composed of IL12RB1 and IL23R, activates the Jak-Stat signaling cascade, stimulates memory rather than naive T-cells and promotes production of proinflammatory cytokines. IL-23 induces autoimmune inflammation and thus may be responsible for autoim
   1991..2009    -  promoter       SP6 promoter: promoter for bacteriophage SP6 RNA polymerase
   2035..2259    +  polyA_signal   bGH poly(A) signal: bovine growth hormone polyadenylation signal
   2263..2284    +  promoter       SV40 promoter (fragment): SV40 enhancer and early promoter
   2305..2733    +  rep_origin     f1 ori (sequence partly withheld): f1 bacteriophage origin of replication; arrow indicates direction of (+) strand synthesis
   2747..3076    +  promoter       SV40 promoter: SV40 enhancer and early promoter
   3143..3934    +  CDS            neo: KKA2_KLEPN - Also known as kan, nptII. Experimental evidence at protein level: Swiss-Prot protein existence level 1. Resistance to kanamycin, neomycin, paromomycin, ribostamycin, butirosin and gentamicin B. From Klebsiella pneumoniae.
   3958..4116    +  CDS            ble (fragment): BLE_KLEPN - Experimental evidence at protein level: Swiss-Prot protein existence level 1. Binding protein with a strong affinity to the bleomycin family of antibiotics. Binds to CL990; an antimitotic-antibiotic compound. From Klebsiella pneumoniae.
   4111..4232    +  polyA_signal   SV40 poly(A) signal: SV40 polyadenylation signal
   4305..4321    -  protein_bind   lac operator: The lac repressor binds to the lac operator to inhibit transcription in E. coli. This inhibition can be relieved by adding lactose or isopropyl-β-D-thiogalactopyranoside (IPTG). lac repressor encoded by lacI
   4329..4359    -  promoter       lac promoter: promoter for the E. coli lac operon
   4374..4395    -  protein_bind   CAP binding site: CAP binding activates transcription in the presence of cAMP. E. coli catabolite activator protein
   4408..4500    -  CDS            lacI (fragment): lac repressor; lacI; The lac repressor binds to the lac operator to inhibit transcription in E. coli. This inhibition can be relieved by adding lactose or isopropyl-β-D-thiogalactopyranoside (IPTG).
   4683..5271    -  rep_origin     ori: high-copy-number ColE1/pMB1/pBR322/pUC origin of replication
   5442..6302    -  CDS            AmpR: β-lactamase; bla; confers resistance to ampicillin, carbenicillin, and related antibiotics
   6303..6407    -  promoter       AmpR promoter: bla
