[The description below was written by a language model from this plasmid's Addgene catalogue record and pLannotate feature annotations shown in this document.]
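Description:
pcDNA3 mouse IL-12B (1241) is a mammalian expression plasmid of about 6.4 kb built on the pcDNA3 backbone and carrying the mouse Il12b coding sequence, which encodes the p40 subunit shared by the heterodimeric cytokines IL-12 and IL-23. In E. coli it is maintained at high copy through a ColE1/pUC-type origin and selected with ampicillin via the β-lactamase gene and its own promoter. An f1 origin is also present, which in principle allows single-stranded DNA production. Short fragments annotated as bom, lacI, the lac promoter/operator, ble and an HIV-1 LTR are small backbone remnants or annotation matches rather than functional modules of the design.

The roughly 1 kb Il12b open reading frame lies downstream of the human cytomegalovirus immediate-early enhancer and promoter and upstream of the bovine growth hormone polyadenylation signal, giving strong constitutive transcription in transfected mammalian cells. No epitope tag or reporter is annotated, so the protein appears to be expressed in unfused form. T7 and SP6 phage promoters flank the insert in opposing orientations, as is standard for pcDNA3, and could support in vitro transcription of either strand. A separate cassette with the SV40 enhancer/early promoter, the neomycin phosphotransferase gene and the SV40 poly(A) signal permits G418 selection of stably transfected cells.

The stated purpose is mammalian expression of IL-12B. Because p40 pairs with other subunits to form IL-12 or IL-23, the plasmid could be used alone or alongside a partner-subunit construct. The record does not describe specific applications or the cloning method.
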