Addgene plasmid #66907: pcDNA3 mouse IL-12B (1241)
Purpose: Mammalian expression of IL-12B
Depositing lab: Michael Karin.
Backbone
  Vector backbone: pcDNA3
  Vector type: Mammalian Expression
  Selectable markers: Neomycin (select with G418)
Growth in bacteria
  Bacterial resistance: Ampicillin, 100 μg/mL
  Growth temperature: 37°C
  Growth strain: DH5alpha
  Copy number: High Copy
Gene/Insert
  Gene/Insert name: IL-12B
  Species: M. musculus (mouse)
  Promoter: CMV
  Cloning method: Unknown
  Sequencing primers: 5′ CMV-F; 3′ BGH-rev
Terms and licenses: Academic/Nonprofit Terms; Industry Terms: Not Available to Industry
How to cite: pcDNA3 mouse IL-12B (1241) was a gift from Michael Karin (Addgene plasmid # 66907 ; http://n2t.net/addgene:66907 ; RRID:Addgene_66907)
